>Addgene plasmid #46667 | pcDNA3.2 mir-1-1 reporter dme-mir-125 | depositor full sequence | sequence record 117373 | pcDNA3.2 mir-1-1 reporter dme-mir-125 sequence 6228 bps
GACGGATCGGGAGATCTCCCGATCCCCTATGGTCGACTCTCAGTACAATCTGCTCTGATGCCGCATAGTT
AAGCCAGTATCTGCTCCCTGCTTGTGTGTTGGAGGTCGCTGAGTAGTGCGCGAGCAAAATTTAAGCTACA
ACAAGGCAAGGCTTGACCGACAATTGCATGAAGAATCTGCTTAGGGTTAGGCGTTTTGCGCTGCTTCGCG
ATGTACGGGCCAGATATACGCGTTGACATTGATTATTGACTAGTTATTAATAGTAATCAATTACGGGGTC
ATTAGTTCATAGCCCATATATGGAGTTCCGCGTTACATAACTTACGGTAAATGGCCCGCCTGGCTGACCG
CCCAACGACCCCCGCCCATTGACGTCAATAATGACGTATGTTCCCATAGTAACGCCAATAGGGACTTTCC
ATTGACGTCAATGGGTGGACTATTTACGGTAAACTGCCCACTTGGCAGTACATCAAGTGTATCATATGCC
AAGTACGCCCCCTATTGACGTCAATGACGGTAAATGGCCCGCCTGGCATTATGCCCAGTACATGACCTTA
TGGGACTTTCCTACTTGGCAGTACATCTACGTATTAGTCATCGCTATTACCATGGTGATGCGGTTTTGGC
AGTACATCAATGGGCGTGGATAGCGGTTTGACTCACGGGGATTTCCAAGTCTCCACCCCATTGACGTCAA
TGGGAGTTTGTTTTGGCACCAAAATCAACGGGACTTTCCAAAATGTCGTAACAACTCCGCCCCATTGACG
CAAATGGGCGGTAGGCGTGTACGGTGGGAGGTCTATATAAGCAGAGCTCTCTGGCTAACTAGAGAACCCA
CTGCTTACTGGCTTATCGAAATTAATACGACTCACTATAGGGAGACCCAAGCTGGCTAGTTAAGCTATCA
ACAAGTTTGTACAAAAAAGCAGGCTACCCAATCCCCAGCCATACAAAAGTTGGTGGTGCAACAAATTTTG
ATTGTGGACAACAAAGAAAGTGTTCTGAGCCAAACTATTGTTTAATATCATTACGAATGCCAAAGTATGT
AAATGCAACCGGGCATATGTAAATATTGGCATTGGTGACATGTGCAAATGTTTGTATGGCTGATTCCCTG
AGACCCTAACTTGTGACTTTTAATACCAGTTTCACAAGTTTTGATCTCCGGTATTGGACGCAAACTTGCT
GATGTTAGTAAAAAATAAGGCAAAAACGAATTCCCTTTCAAGGCACAAGTATCGGCAATTCAGAGAAGTT
CTCCAGAAGGTAAAAGCTCACACAAAAAATATAACAAGCTGTATGCCCTAAGATTAAAGTTTCTTCAACA
GAAATATGCCACCCAGCTTTCTTGTACAAAGTGGTTGATCTAGAGGGCCCGCAGTGGGGTCAGCTTCTAC
CGGGGCGGCGTCCCGGGGTCTTGGAACTGCATGCAGACTGCCTGCTTGGGAAACATACTTCTTTATATGC
CCATATGGACCTGCTAAGCTATGGAATGTAAAGAAGTATGTATCTCAGGCCGGGACCTCTCTCGCCGCAC
TGAGGGGCACTCCACACCACGGGGGCCGCCGCGGCCGACAGCCAGCCAGGCGGCTGTGGTGGGGGTGAGG
CTGGGGCGGCAGGCTGCCTGGGCGTTGGTGGACGGTCGTGTCCCCGCCAGCATTGTTCTGTCACTTTGCC
TGTGTCAGCAGGTGGAAGTGCTCACCAGACATTCGAAGGTAAGCCTATCCCTAACCCTCTCCTCGGTCTC
GATTCTACGCGTACCGGTTAGTAATGAGTTTAAACGGGGGAGGCTAACTGAAACACGGAAGGAGACAATA
CCGGAAGGAACCCGCGCTATGACGGCAATAAAAAGACAGAATAAAACGCACGGGTGTTGGGTCGTTTGTT
CATAAACGCGGGGTTCGGTCCCAGGGCTGGCACTCTGTCGATACCCCACCGAGACCCCATTGGGGCCAAT
ACGCCCGCGTTTCTTCCTTTTCCCCACCCCACCCCCCAAGTTCGGGTGAAGGCCCAGGGCTCGCAGCCAA
CGTCGGGGCGGCAGGCCCTGCCATAGCAGATCTGCGCAGCTGGGGCTCTAGGGGGTATCCCC
[124 nt withheld, positions 2093-2216]
C
[32 nt withheld, positions 2218-2249]
CA
[57 nt withheld, positions 2252-2308]
A
[49 nt withheld, positions 2310-2358]
CCTTTGACGTTGGAGTCCACGTTCTTT
[37 nt withheld, positions 2386-2422]
ACCCTATCTCGGTCTATTCTTTTGATTTATAAGGGATTTTGGGGATTTCGGCCTATTGGTTAAAAAATGA
GCTGATTTAACAAAAATTTAACGCGAATTAATTCTGTGGAATGTGTGTCAGTTAGGGTGTGGAAAGTCCC
CAGGCTCCCCAGCAGGCAGAAGTATGCAAAGCATGCATCTCAATTAGTCAGCAACCAGGTGTGGAAAGTC
CCCAGGCTCCCCAGCAGGCAGAAGTATGCAAAGCATGCATCTCAATTAGTCAGCAACCATAGTCCCGCCC
CTAACTCCGCCCATCCCGCCCCTAACTCCGCCCAGTTCCGCCCATTCTCCGCCCCATGGCTGACTAATTT
TTTTTATTTATGCAGAGGCCGAGGCCGCCTCTGCCTCTGAGCTATTCCAGAAGTAGTGAGGAGGCTTTTT
TGGAGGCCTAGGCTTTTGCAAAAAGCTCCCGGGAGCTTGTATATCCATTTTCGGATCTGATCAAGAGACA
GGATGAGGATCGTTTCGCATGATTGAACAAGATGGATTGCACGCAGGTTCTCCGGCCGCTTGGGTGGAGA
GGCTATTCGGCTATGACTGGGCACAACAGACAATCGGCTGCTCTGATGCCGCCGTGTTCCGGCTGTCAGC
GCAGGGGCGCCCGGTTCTTTTTGTCAAGACCGACCTGTCCGGTGCCCTGAATGAACTGCAGGACGAGGCA
GCGCGGCTATCGTGGCTGGCCACGACGGGCGTTCCTTGCGCAGCTGTGCTCGACGTTGTCACTGAAGCGG
GAAGGGACTGGCTGCTATTGGGCGAAGTGCCGGGGCAGGATCTCCTGTCATCTCACCTTGCTCCTGCCGA
GAAAGTATCCATCATGGCTGATGCAATGCGGCGGCTGCATACGCTTGATCCGGCTACCTGCCCATTCGAC
CACCAAGCGAAACATCGCATCGAGCGAGCACGTACTCGGATGGAAGCCGGTCTTGTCGATCAGGATGATC
TGGACGAAGAGCATCAGGGGCTCGCGCCAGCCGAACTGTTCGCCAGGCTCAAGGCGCGCATGCCCGACGG
CGAGGATCTCGTCGTGACCCATGGCGATGCCTGCTTGCCGAATATCATGGTGGAAAATGGCCGCTTTTCT
GGATTCATCGACTGTGGCCGGCTGGGTGTGGCGGACCGCTATCAGGACATAGCGTTGGCTACCCGTGATA
TTGCTGAAGAGCTTGGCGGCGAATGGGCTGACCGCTTCCTCGTGCTTTACGGTATCGCCGCTCCCGATTC
GCAGCGCATCGCCTTCTATCGCCTTCTTGACGAGTTCTTCTGAGCGGGACTCTGGGGTTCGCGAAATGAC
CGACCAAGCGACGCCCAACCTGCCATCACGAGATTTCGATTCCACCGCCGCCTTCTATGAAAGGTTGGGC
TTCGGAATCGTTTTCCGGGACGCCGGCTGGATGATCCTCCAGCGCGGGGATCTCATGCTGGAGTTCTTCG
CCCACCCCAACTTGTTTATTGCAGCTTATAATGGTTACAAATAAAGCAATAGCATCACAAATTTCACAAA
TAAAGCATTTTTTTCACTGCATTCTAGTTGTGGTTTGTCCAAACTCATCAATGTATCTTATCATGTCTGT
ATACCGTCGACCTCTAGCTAGAGCTTGGCGTAATCATGGTCATAGCTGTTTCCTGTGTGAAATTGTTATC
CGCTCACAATTCCACACAACATACGAGCCGGAAGCATAAAGTGTAAAGCCTGGGGTGCCTAATGAGTGAG
CTAACTCACATTAATTGCGTTGCGCTCACTGCCCGCTTTCCAGTCGGGAAACCTGTCGTGCCAGCTGCAT
TAATGAATCGGCCAACGCGCGGGGAGAGGCGGTTTGCGTATTGGGCGCTCTTCCGCTTCCTCGCTCACTG
ACTCGCTGCGCTCGGTCGTTCGGCTGCGGCGAGCGGTATCAGCTCACTCAAAGGCGGTAATACGGTTATC
CACAGAATCAGGGGATAACGCAGGAAAGAACATGTGAGCAAAAGGCCAGCAAAAGGCCAGGAACCGTAAA
AAGGCCGCGTTGCTGGCGTTTTTCCATAGGCTCCGCCCCCCTGACGAGCATCACAAAAATCGACGCTCAA
GTCAGAGGTGGCGAAACCCGACAGGACTATAAAGATACCAGGCGTTTCCCCCTGGAAGCTCCCTCGTGCG
CTCTCCTGTTCCGACCCTGCCGCTTACCGGATACCTGTCCGCCTTTCTCCCTTCGGGAAGCGTGGCGCTT
TCTCAATGCTCACGCTGTAGGTATCTCAGTTCGGTGTAGGTCGTTCGCTCCAAGCTGGGCTGTGTGCACG
AACCCCCCGTTCAGCCCGACCGCTGCGCCTTATCCGGTAACTATCGTCTTGAGTCCAACCCGGTAAGACA
CGACTTATCGCCACTGGCAGCAGCCACTGGTAACAGGATTAGCAGAGCGAGGTATGTAGGCGGTGCTACA
GAGTTCTTGAAGTGGTGGCCTAACTACGGCTACACTAGAAGGACAGTATTTGGTATCTGCGCTCTGCTGA
AGCCAGTTACCTTCGGAAAAAGAGTTGGTAGCTCTTGATCCGGCAAACAAACCACCGCTGGTAGCGGTGG
TTTTTTTGTTTGCAAGCAGCAGATTACGCGCAGAAAAAAAGGATCTCAAGAAGATCCTTTGATCTTTTCT
ACGGGGTCTGACGCTCAGTGGAACGAAAACTCACGTTAAGGGATTTTGGTCATGAGATTATCAAAAAGGA
TCTTCACCTAGATCCTTTTAAATTAAAAATGAAGTTTTAAATCAATCTAAAGTATATATGAGTAAACTTG
GTCTGACAGTTACCAATGCTTAATCAGTGAGGCACCTATCTCAGCGATCTGTCTATTTCGTTCATCCATA
GTTGCCTGACTCCCCGTCGTGTAGATAACTACGATACGGGAGGGCTTACCATCTGGCCCCAGTGCTGCAA
TGATACCGCGAGACCCACGCTCACCGGCTCCAGATTTATCAGCAATAAACCAGCCAGCCGGAAGGGCCGA
GCGCAGAAGTGGTCCTGCAACTTTATCCGCCTCCATCCAGTCTATTAATTGTTGCCGGGAAGCTAGAGTA
AGTAGTTCGCCAGTTAATAGTTTGCGCAACGTTGTTGCCATTGCTACAGGCATCGTGGTGTCACGCTCGT
CGTTTGGTATGGCTTCATTCAGCTCCGGTTCCCAACGATCAAGGCGAGTTACATGATCCCCCATGTTGTG
CAAAAAAGCGGTTAGCTCCTTCGGTCCTCCGATCGTTGTCAGAAGTAAGTTGGCCGCAGTGTTATCACTC
ATGGTTATGGCAGCACTGCATAATTCTCTTACTGTCATGCCATCCGTAAGATGCTTTTCTGTGACTGGTG
AGTACTCAACCAAGTCATTCTGAGAATAGTGTATGCGGCGACCGAGTTGCTCTTGCCCGGCGTCAATACG
GGATAATACCGCGCCACATAGCAGAACTTTAAAAGTGCTCATCATTGGAAAACGTTCTTCGGGGCGAAAA
CTCTCAAGGATCTTACCGCTGTTGAGATCCAGTTCGATGTAACCCACTCGTGCACCCAACTGATCTTCAG
CATCTTTTACTTTCACCAGCGTTTCTGGGTGAGCAAAAACAGGAAGGCAAAATGCCGCAAAAAAGGGAAT
AAGGGCGACACGGAAATGTTGAATACTCATACTCTTCCTTTTTCAATATTATTGAAGCATTTATCAGGGT
TATTGTCTCATGAGCGGATACATATTTGAATGTATTTAGAAAAATAAACAAATAGGGGTTCCGCGCACAT
TTCCCCGAAAAGTGCCACCTGACGTC
Features (pLannotate 1.2.2; 24 found; start..end, strand, type, name):
     36..80      -  misc_feature   bom (fragment): basis of mobility region from pBR322
    235..614     +  enhancer       CMV enhancer: human cytomegalovirus immediate early enhancer
    615..818     +  promoter       CMV promoter: human cytomegalovirus (CMV) immediate early promoter
    814..847     +  LTR            5' LTR (truncated) (fragment): truncated 5' long terminal repeat (LTR) from HIV-1
    863..881     +  promoter       T7 promoter: promoter for bacteriophage T7 RNA polymerase
    911..935     +  protein_bind   attB1: mutant version of attB; recombination site for the Gateway® BP reaction BP Clonase™
   1108..1176    +  ncRNA          lin-4: Accession: RF00052 - lin-4 microRNA precursor
   1341..1365    -  protein_bind   attB2: mutant version of attB; recombination site for the Gateway® BP reaction BP Clonase™
   1443..1519    +  ncRNA          mir-1: Accession: RF00103 - mir-1 microRNA precursor family
   1718..1759    +  CDS            V5 tag: epitope tag from simian virus 5
   1843..1891    +  polyA_signal   HSV TK poly(A) signal: herpes simplex virus thymidine kinase polyadenylation signal (Cole and Stacy, 1985)
   1982..1998    -  polyA_signal   bGH poly(A) signal (fragment): bovine growth hormone polyadenylation signal
   2093..2521    +  rep_origin     f1 ori (sequence partly withheld): f1 bacteriophage origin of replication; arrow indicates direction of (+) strand synthesis
   2535..2864    +  promoter       SV40 promoter: SV40 enhancer and early promoter
   2931..3722    +  CDS            neo: KKA2_KLEPN - Also known as kan, nptII. Experimental evidence at protein level: Swiss-Prot protein existence level 1. Resistance to kanamycin, neomycin, paromomycin, ribostamycin, butirosin and gentamicin B. From Klebsiella pneumoniae.
   3748..3906    +  CDS            ble (fragment): BLE_KLEPN - Experimental evidence at protein level: Swiss-Prot protein existence level 1. Binding protein with a strong affinity to the bleomycin family of antibiotics. Binds to CL990; an antimitotic-antibiotic compound. From Klebsiella pneumoniae.
   3901..4022    +  polyA_signal   SV40 poly(A) signal: SV40 polyadenylation signal
   4095..4111    -  protein_bind   lac operator: The lac repressor binds to the lac operator to inhibit transcription in E. coli. This inhibition can be relieved by adding lactose or isopropyl-β-D-thiogalactopyranoside (IPTG). lac repressor encoded by lacI
   4119..4149    -  promoter       lac promoter: promoter for the E. coli lac operon
   4164..4185    -  protein_bind   CAP binding site: CAP binding activates transcription in the presence of cAMP. E. coli catabolite activator protein
   4198..4290    -  CDS            lacI (fragment): lac repressor; lacI; The lac repressor binds to the lac operator to inhibit transcription in E. coli. This inhibition can be relieved by adding lactose or isopropyl-β-D-thiogalactopyranoside (IPTG).
   4473..5061    -  rep_origin     ori: high-copy-number ColE1/pMB1/pBR322/pUC origin of replication
   5232..6092    -  CDS            AmpR: β-lactamase; bla; confers resistance to ampicillin, carbenicillin, and related antibiotics
   6093..6197    -  promoter       AmpR promoter: bla
