[The description below was written by a language model from this plasmid's Addgene catalogue record and pLannotate feature annotations shown in this document.]
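Description:
pcDNA3.2 mir-1-1 reporter dme-mir-125 is a mammalian expression plasmid built to test how well a Drosophila melanogaster primary microRNA transcript is processed in transfected mammalian cells. It derives from a pcDNA3.2 V5-DEST Gateway destination vector that had been modified to carry a human mir-1-1 hairpin. In bacteria it replicates from a high-copy ColE1/pUC-type origin and is selected with ampicillin through the bla gene. An f1 origin is also present. For mammalian cells, an SV40 early promoter drives a neomycin phosphotransferase cassette ending in an SV40 poly(A) signal, which allows G418 selection.

The payload is a single transcription unit driven by the CMV immediate early enhancer and promoter, with a T7 promoter just downstream. The dme-mir-125 pri-miRNA fragment was introduced by Gateway recombination and lies between attB1 and attB2. The annotation software labels the hairpin there as a lin-4 family precursor, which fits with mir-125 being the lin-4 homologue. Immediately downstream of attB2 sits the hsa-mir-1-1 hairpin, so both miRNA precursors are made on one transcript, which ends at the HSV TK polyadenylation signal. This layout suggests that mir-1-1 serves as a co-transcribed internal reference against which processing of the query hairpin can be measured, in keeping with the associated study of primary-sequence determinants of pri-miRNA processing. The backbone's V5 tag sequence remains downstream, but since the insert is non-coding, it is presumably not functional here. The deposited sequence is 6,228 nt, shorter than the listed 8,038 bp backbone, as expected when the Gateway cassette is replaced by a small insert.
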