Addgene plasmid #46667: pcDNA3.2 mir-1-1 reporter dme-mir-125
Depositing lab: David Bartel. Depositing organization: Whitehead Institute for Biomedical Research. Publication: Beyond Secondary Structure: Primary-Sequence Determinants License Pri-miRNA Hairpins for Processing. Auyeung VC, Ulitsky I, McGeary SE, Bartel DP. Cell. 2013 Feb 14;152(4):844-58. doi: 10.1016/j.cell.2013.01.031. PubMed 23415231.
Backbone
  Vector backbone: pcDNA3.2 V5-DEST mir-1-1 reporter
  Backbone manufacturer: Bartel lab (Addgene plasmid# 46646)
  Backbone size w/o insert (bp): 8038
  Vector type: Mammalian Expression, RNAi
  Selectable markers: Neomycin (select with G418)
Growth in bacteria
  Bacterial resistance: Ampicillin, 100 μg/mL
  Growth temperature: 37°C
  Growth strain: DH5alpha
  Copy number: High Copy
Gene/Insert
  Gene/Insert name: dme-mir-125 (alt name: mir-125 pri-mRNA)
  Species: D. melanogaster (fly)
  Promoter: CMV
  Tag / fusion protein: hsa-mir-1-1 (C terminal on insert); V5 (C terminal on backbone)
  Cloning method: Gateway Cloning
  Sequencing primers: 5′ CMV-F; 3′ TK-pA-R
Terms and licenses: Academic/Nonprofit Terms; Industry Terms: Not Available to Industry
How to cite: pcDNA3.2 mir-1-1 reporter dme-mir-125 was a gift from David Bartel (Addgene plasmid # 46667 ; http://n2t.net/addgene:46667 ; RRID:Addgene_46667)
