>Addgene plasmid #46667 | pcDNA3.2 mir-1-1 reporter dme-mir-125 | addgene partial sequence | sequence record 67903 | CMV-F 5'-CGCAAATGGGCGGTAGGCGTG-3'
ACTAGAGAACCCACTGCTTACTGGCTTATCGAAATTAATACGACTCACTATAGGGAGACCCAAGCTGGCT
AGTTAAGCTATCAACAAGTTTGTACAAAAAAGCAGGCTACCCAATCCCCAGCCATACAAAAGTTGGTGGT
GCAACAAATTTTGATTGTGGACAACAAAGAAAGTGTTCTGAGCCAAACTATTGTTTAATATCATTACGAA
TGCCAAAGTATGTAAATGCAACCGGGCATATGTAAATATTGGCATTGGTGACATGTGCAAATGTTTGTAT
GGCTGATTCCCTGAGACCCTAACTTGTGACTTTTAATACCAGTTTCACAAGTTTTGATCTCCGGTATTGG
ACGCAAACTTGCTGATGTTAGTAAAAAATAAGGCAAAAACGAATTCCCTTTCAAGGCACAAGTATCGGCA
ATTCAGAGAAGTTCTCCAGAAGGTAAAAGCTCACACAAAAAATATAACAAGCTGTATGCCCTAAGATTAA
AGTTTCTTCAACAGAAATATGCCACCCAGCTTTCTTGTACAAAGTGGTTGATCTAGAGGGCCCGCAGTGG
GGTCAGCTTCTACCGGGGCGGCGTCCCGGGGTCTTGGAACTGCATGCAGACTGCCTGCTTGGGAAACATA
CTTCTTTATATGCCCATATGGACCTGCTAAGCTATGGAATGTAAAGAAGTATGTATCTCAGGCCGGGACC
TCTCTCGCCGCACTGAGGGGCACTCCACACCACGGGGG
